>Addgene plasmid #217008 | lentiGuide-mMaroon | addgene full sequence | sequence record 429080 | Addgene NGS Result
TAACAAATTGGCTGTGGTATATAAAATTATTCATAATGATAGTAGGAGGCTTGGTAGGTTTAAGAATAGT
TTTTGCTGTACTTTCTATAGTGAATAGAGTTAGGCAGGGATATTCACCATTATCGTTTCAGACCCACCTC
CCAACCCCGAGGGGACCCAGAGAGGGCCTATTTCCCATGATTCCTTCATATTTGCATATACGATACAAGG
CTGTTAGAGAGATAATTAGAATTAATTTGACTGTAAACACAAAGATATTAGTACAAAATACGTGACGTAG
AAAGTAATAATTTCTTGGGTAGTTTGCAGTTTTAAAATTATGTTTTAAAATGGACTATCATATGCTTACC
GTAACTTGAAAGTATTTCGATTTCTTGGCTTTATATATCTTGTGGAAAGGACGAAACACCGGAGACGGTT
GTAAATGAGCACACAAAATACACATGCTAAAATATTATATTCTATGACCTTTATAAAATCAACCAAAATC
TTCTTTTTAATAACTTTAGTATCAATAATTAGAATTTTTATGTTCCTTTTTGCAAACTTTTAATAAAAAT
GAGCAAAATAAAAAAACGCTAGTTTTAGTAACTCGCGTTGTTTTCTTCACCTTTAATAATAGCTACTCCA
CCACTTGTTCCTAAGCGGTCAGCTCCTGCTTCAATCATTTTTTGAGCATCTTCAAATGTTCTAACTCCAC
CAGCTGCTTTAACTAAAGCATTGTCTTTAACAACTGACTTCATTAGTTTAACATCTTCAAATGTTGCACC
TGATTTTGAAAATCCTGTTGATGTTTTAACAAATTCTAATCCAGCTTCAACAGCTATTTCACAAGCTTTC
ATGATTTCTTCTTTTGTTAATAAACAATTTTCCATAATACATTTAACAACATGTGATCCAGCTGCTTTTT
TTACAGCTTTCATGTCTTCTAAAACTAATTCATAATTTTTGTCTTTTAATGCACCAATATTTAATACCAT
ATCAATTTCTGTTGCACCATCTTTAATTGCTTCAGAAACTTCGAATGCTTTTGTAGCTGTTGTGCATGCA
CCTAGAGGAAAACCTACAACATTTGTTATTCCTACATTTGTGCCTTTTAATAATTCTTTACAATAGCTTG
TTCAATATGAATTAACACAAACTGTTGCAAAATCAAATTCAATTGCTTCATCACATAATTGTTTAATTTC
AGCTTTCGTAGCATCTTGTTTTAATAATGTGTGATCTATATATTTGTTTAGTTTCATTTTTTCTCCTATA
TATTCATTTTTAATTTTAATTCTTTAATAATTTCGTCTACTTTAACTTTAGCGTTTTGAACAGATTCACC
AACACCTATAAAATAAATTTTTAGTTTAGGTTCAGTTCCACTTGGGCGAACAGCAAATCATGACTTATCT
TCTAAATAAAATTTTAGTAAGTCTTGTCCTGGCATATTATACATTCCATCGATGTAGTCTTCAACATTAA
CAACTTTAAGTCCAGCAATTTGAGTTAAGGGTGTTGCTCTCAATGATTTCATTAATGGTTCAATTTTTAA
TTTCTTTTCTTCTGGTTTAAAATTCAAGTTTAAAGTGAAAGTGTAATATGCACCCATTTCTTTAAATAAA
TCTTCTAAATAGTCTACTAATGTTTTATTTTGTTTTTTATAAAATCAAGCAGCCTCTGCTATTAATATAG
AAGCTTGTATTCCATCTTTATCTCTAGCTGAGTCATCAATTACATATCCATAACTTTCTTCATAAGCAAA
AACAAAATTTAATCCGTTATCTTCTTCTTTAGCAATTTCTCTACCCATTCATTTAAATCCAGTTAAAGTT
TTTACAATATTAACTCCATATTTTTCATGAGCGATTCTATCACCCAAATCACTTGTTACAAAACTTGAAT
ATAGAGCCGGATTTTTTGGAATGCTATTTAAGCGTTTTAGATTTGATAATTTTCAATCAATTAAAATTGG
TCCTGTTTGATTTCCATCTAATCTTACAAAATGACCATCATGTTTTATTGCCATTCCAAATCTGTCAGCA
TCTGGGTCATTCATAATAATAATATCTGCATCATGTTTAATACCATATTCAAGCGGTATTTTTCATGCAG
GATCAAATTCTGGATTTGGATTTACAACATTTTTAAATGTTTCATCTTCAAATGCATGCTCTTCAACCTC
AATAACGTTATATCCTGATTCACGTAATATTTTTGGGGTAAATTTAGTTCCTGTTCCATTAACTGCGCTA
AAAATAATTTTTAAATCTTTTTTAGCTTCTTGCTCTTTTTTGTACGTCTCTGTTTTAGAGCTAGAAATAG
CAAGTTAAAATAAGGCTAGTCCGTTATCAACTTGAAAAAGTGGCACCGAGTCGGTGCTTTTTTAAGCTTG
GCGTAACTAGATCTTGAGACAAATGGCAGTATTCATCCACAATTTTAAAAGAAAAGGGGGGATTGGGGGG
TACAGTGCAGGGGAAAGAATAGTAGACATAATAGCAACAGACATACAAACTAAAGAATTACAAAAACAAA
TTACAAAAATTCAAAATTTTCGGGTTTATTACAGGGACAGCAGAGATCCACTTTGGCGCCGGCTCGAGGG
GGCCCGGGTGCAAAGATGGATAAAGTTTTAAACAGAGAGGAATCTTTGCAGCTAATGGACCTTCTAGGTC
TTGAAAGGAGTGGGAATTGGCTCCGGTGCCCGTCAGTGGGCAGAGCGCACATCGCCCACAGTCCCCGAGA
AGTTGGGGGGAGGGGTCGGCAATTGATCCGGTGCCTAGAGAAGGTGGCGCGGGGTAAACTGGGAAAGTGA
TGTCGTGTACTGGCTCCGCCTTTTTCCCGAGGGTGGGGGAGAACCGTATATAAGTGCAGTAGTCGCCGTG
AACGTTCTTTTTCGCAACGGGTTTGCCGCCAGAACACAGGTAAGTGCCGTGTGTGGTTCCCGCGGGCCTG
GCCTCTTTACGGGTTATGGCCCTTGCGTGCCTTGAATTACTTCCACCTGGCTGCAGTACGTGATTCTTGA
TCCCGAGCTTCGGGTTGGAAGTGGGTGGGAGAGTTCGAGGCCTTGCGCTTAAGGAGCCCCTTCGCCTCGT
GCTTGAGTTGAGGCCTGGCCTGGGCGCTGGGGCCGCCGCGTGCGAATCTGGTGGCACCTTCGCGCCTGTC
TCGCTGCTTTCGATAAGTCTCTAGCCATTTAAAATTTTTGATGACCTGCTGCGACGCTTTTTTTCTGGCA
AGATAGTCTTGTAAATGCGGGCCAAGATCTGCACACTGGTATTTCGGTTTTTGGGGCCGCGGGCGGCGAC
GGGGCCCGTGCGTCCCAGCGCACATGTTCGGCGAGGCGGGGCCTGCGAGCGCGGCCACCGAGAATCGGAC
GGGGGTAGTCTCAAGCTGGCCGGCCTGCTCTGGTGCCTGGCCTCGCGCCGCCGTGTATCGCCCCGCCCTG
GGCGGCAAGGCTGGCCCGGTCGGCACCAGTTGCGTGAGCGGAAAGATGGCCGCTTCCCGGCCCTGCTGCA
GGGAGCTCAAAATGGAGGACGCGGCGCTCGGGAGAGCGGGCGGGTGAGTCACCCACACAAAGGAAAAGGG
CCTTTCCGTCCTCAGCCGTCGCTTCATGTGACTCCACGGAGTACCGGGCGCCGTCCAGGCACCTCGATTA
GTTCTCGAGCTTTTGGAGTACGTCGTCTTTAGGTTGGGGGGAGGGGTTTTATGCGATGGAGTTTCCCCAC
ACTGAGTGGGTGGAGACTGAAGTTAGGCCAGCTTGGCACTTGATGTAATTCTCCTTGGAATTTGCCCTTT
TTGAGTTTGGATCTTGGTTCATTCTCAAGCCTCAGACAGTGGTTCAAAGTTTTTTTCTTCCATTTCAGGT
GTCGTGACGTACGGCCACCATGGTGAGCAAGGGCGAGGAGCTGATCAAGGAGAACATGCACACCAAGCTG
TACCTGACAGGCACCGTGAACAACCACTACTTCGAATGCACCGCCGAAGGGGAGGGCAAGCCCTACGAGG
GCACCCAGACCAACAGGATCAAGGTGGTGCGCGGAGGCCCCCTGCCGTTCGCATTCGACATCCTGGCCCC
CTGCTTTATGTACGGGAGCAAGACCTTCATTAACCATCCACCTGACATTCCCGATTATTTTAAGCAGTCC
TTCCCTGAGGGCTTCACATGGGAGAGAACCACCGTTTACGAAGACGGGGGCACACTCACTGCTACACAGG
ACACCAGCCTCCAGGACGGCTGCCTGATCTACAACGTCCAAGTCAGAGGGGAGAACTTCCCATCCAACGG
CCCTGTGATGCAGAAGAAAACACTCGGCTGGGAGGCCAGTACCGAGACCCTGTACCCCGCTGACGGCAGC
CTGGAAGGCAGACTGGACTGGGCCCTGAAGCTCGTGGGCGGGGGCCACCTGCACTGCAGACTGGAAACCA
CATACAGATCCAAGAAACCCGCAAAGAACCTCAAGATGCCCGGCGTCTATTTTATTGACAGGAGACTGGA
AAGAATCAAGGAGGCCGACAATGAGACCTACGTCGAGCAGCACGAGGTGGCTGTGGCCAGATACTGCGAC
CTCCCTAGCAAACTGGGGCACAAACTTAATGGCATGGACGAGCTGTACAAGTAATGAATTAATTATGAAC
GCGTTAAGTCGACAATCAACCTCTGGATTACAAAATTTGTGAAAGATTGACTGGTATTCTTAACTATGTT
GCTCCTTTTACGCTATGTGGATACGCTGCTTTAATGCCTTTGTATCATGCTATTGCTTCCCGTATGGCTT
TCATTTTCTCCTCCTTGTATAAATCCTGGTTGCTGTCTCTTTATGAGGAGTTGTGGCCCGTTGTCAGGCA
ACGTGGCGTGGTGTGCACTGTGTTTGCTGACGCAACCCCCACTGGTTGGGGCATTGCCACCACCTGTCAG
CTCCTTTCCGGGACTTTCGCTTTCCCCCTCCCTATTGCCACGGCGGAACTCATCGCCGCCTGCCTTGCCC
GCTGCTGGACAGGGGCTCGGCTGTTGGGCACTGACAATTCCGTGGTGTTGTCGGGGAAATCATCGTCCTT
TCCTTGGCTGCTCGCCTGTGTTGCCACCTGGATTCTGCGCGGGACGTCCTTCTGCTACGTCCCTTCGGCC
CTCAATCCAGCGGACCTTCCTTCCCGCGGCCTGCTGCCGGCTCTGCGGCCTCTTCCGCGTCTTCGCCTTC
GCCCTCAGACGAGTCGGATCTCCCTTTGGGCCGCCTCCCCGCGTCGACTTTAAGACCAATGACTTACAAG
GCAGCTGTAGATCTTAGCCACTTTTTAAAAGAAAAGGGGGGACTGGAAGGGCTAATTCACTCCCAACGAA
GACAAGATCTGCTTTTTGCTTGTACTGGGTCTCTCTGGTTAGACCAGATCTGAGCCTGGGAGCTCTCTGG
CTAACTAGGGAACCCACTGCTTAAGCCTCAATAAAGCTTGCCTTGAGTGCTTCAAGTAGTGTGTGCCCGT
CTGTTGTGTGACTCTGGTAACTAGAGATCCCTCAGACCCTTTTAGTCAGTGTGGAAAATCTCTAGCAGTA
CGTATAGTAGTTCATGTCATCTTATTATTCAGTATTTATAACTTGCAAAGAAATGAATATCAGAGAGTGA
GAGGAACTTGTTTATTGCAGCTTATAATGGTTACAAATAAAGCAATAGCATCACAAATTTCACAAATAAA
GCATTTTTTTCACTGCATTCTAGTTGTGGTTTGTCCAAACTCATCAATGTATCTTATCATGTCTGGCTCT
AGCTATCCCGCCCCTAACTCCGCCCATCCCGCCCCTAACTCCGCCCAGTTCCGCCCATTCTCCGCCCCAT
GGCTGACTAATTTTTTTTATTTATGCAGAGGCCGAGGCCGCCTCGGCCTCTGAGCTATTCCAGAAGTAGT
GAGGAGGCTTTTTTGGAGGCCTAGGGACGTACCCAATTCGCCCTATAGTGAGTCGTATTACGCGCGCTCA
CTGGCCGTCGTTTTACAACGTCGTGACTGGGAAAACCCTGGCGTTACCCAACTTAATCGCCTTGCAGCAC
ATCCCCCTTTCGCCAGCTGGCGTAATAGCGAAGAGGCCCGCACCGATCGCCCTTCCCAACAGTTGCGCAG
CCTGAATGGCGAATGGG
[124 nt withheld, positions 6108-6231]
C
[91 nt withheld, positions 6233-6323]
A
[49 nt withheld, positions 6325-6373]
CCTTTGACGTTGGAGTCCACGTTCTTT
[37 nt withheld, positions 6401-6437]
ACCCTATCTCGGTCTATTCTTTTGATTTATAAGGGATTTTGCCGATTTCGGCCTATTGGTTAAAAAATGA
GCTGATTTAACAAAAATTTAACGCGAATTTTAACAAAATATTAACGCTTACAATTTAGGTGGCACTTTTC
GGGGAAATGTGCGCGGAACCCCTATTTGTTTATTTTTCTAAATACATTCAAATATGTATCCGCTCATGAG
ACAATAACCCTGATAAATGCTTCAATAATATTGAAAAAGGAAGAGTATGAGTATTCAACATTTCCGTGTC
GCCCTTATTCCCTTTTTTGCGGCATTTTGCCTTCCTGTTTTTGCTCACCCAGAAACGCTGGTGAAAGTAA
AAGATGCTGAAGATCAGTTGGGTGCACGAGTGGGTTACATCGAACTGGATCTCAACAGCGGTAAGATCCT
TGAGAGTTTTCGCCCCGAAGAACGTTTTCCAATGATGAGCACTTTTAAAGTTCTGCTATGTGGCGCGGTA
TTATCCCGTATTGACGCCGGGCAAGAGCAACTCGGTCGCCGCATACACTATTCTCAGAATGACTTGGTTG
AGTACTCACCAGTCACAGAAAAGCATCTTACGGATGGCATGACAGTAAGAGAATTATGCAGTGCTGCCAT
AACCATGAGTGATAACACTGCGGCCAACTTACTTCTGACAACGATCGGAGGACCGAAGGAGCTAACCGCT
TTTTTGCACAACATGGGGGATCATGTAACTCGCCTTGATCGTTGGGAACCGGAGCTGAATGAAGCCATAC
CAAACGACGAGCGTGACACCACGATGCCTGTAGCAATGGCAACAACGTTGCGCAAACTATTAACTGGCGA
ACTACTTACTCTAGCTTCCCGGCAACAATTAATAGACTGGATGGAGGCGGATAAAGTTGCAGGACCACTT
CTGCGCTCGGCCCTTCCGGCTGGCTGGTTTATTGCTGATAAATCTGGAGCCGGTGAGCGTGGGTCTCGCG
GTATCATTGCAGCACTGGGGCCAGATGGTAAGCCCTCCCGTATCGTAGTTATCTACACGACGGGGAGTCA
GGCAACTATGGATGAACGAAATAGACAGATCGCTGAGATAGGTGCCTCACTGATTAAGCATTGGTAACTG
TCAGACCAAGTTTACTCATATATACTTTAGATTGATTTAAAACTTCATTTTTAATTTAAAAGGATCTAGG
TGAAGATCCTTTTTGATAATCTCATGACCAAAATCCCTTAACGTGAGTTTTCGTTCCACTGAGCGTCAGA
CCCCGTAGAAAAGATCAAAGGATCTTCTTGAGATCCTTTTTTTCTGCGCGTAATCTGCTGCTTGCAAACA
AAAAAACCACCGCTACCAGCGGTGGTTTGTTTGCCGGATCAAGAGCTACCAACTCTTTTTCCGAAGGTAA
CTGGCTTCAGCAGAGCGCAGATACCAAATACTGTTCTTCTAGTGTAGCCGTAGTTAGGCCACCACTTCAA
GAACTCTGTAGCACCGCCTACATACCTCGCTCTGCTAATCCTGTTACCAGTGGCTGCTGCCAGTGGCGAT
AAGTCGTGTCTTACCGGGTTGGACTCAAGACGATAGTTACCGGATAAGGCGCAGCGGTCGGGCTGAACGG
GGGGTTCGTGCACACAGCCCAGCTTGGAGCGAACGACCTACACCGAACTGAGATACCTACAGCGTGAGCT
ATGAGAAAGCGCCACGCTTCCCGAAGGGAGAAAGGCGGACAGGTATCCGGTAAGCGGCAGGGTCGGAACA
GGAGAGCGCACGAGGGAGCTTCCAGGGGGAAACGCCTGGTATCTTTATAGTCCTGTCGGGTTTCGCCACC
TCTGACTTGAGCGTCGATTTTTGTGATGCTCGTCAGGGGGGCGGAGCCTATGGAAAAACGCCAGCAACGC
GGCCTTTTTACGGTTCCTGGCCTTTTGCTGGCCTTTTGCTCACATGTTCTTTCCTGCGTTATCCCCTGAT
TCTGTGGATAACCGTATTACCGCCTTTGAGTGAGCTGATACCGCTCGCCGCAGCCGAACGACCGAGCGCA
GCGAGTCAGTGAGCGAGGAAGCGGAAGAGCGCCCAATACGCAAACCGCCTCTCCCCGCGCGTTGGCCGAT
TCATTAATGCAGCTGGCACGACAGGTTTCCCGACTGGAAAGCGGGCAGTGAGCGCAACGCAATTAATGTG
AGTTAGCTCACTCATTAGGCACCCCAGGCTTTACACTTTATGCTTCCGGCTCGTATGTTGTGTGGAATTG
TGAGCGGATAACAATTTCACACAGGAAACAGCTATGACCATGATTACGCCAAGCGCGCAATTAACCCTCA
CTAAAGGGAACAAAAGCTGGAGCTGCAAGCTTAATGTAGTCTTATGCAATACTCTTGTAGTCTTGCAACA
TGGTAACGATGAGTTAGCAACATGCCTTACAAGGAGAGAAAAAGCACCGTGCATGCCGATTGGTGGAAGT
AAGGTGGTACGATCGTGCCTTATTAGGAAGGCAACAGACGGGTCTGACATGGATTGGACGAACCACTGAA
TTGCCGCATTGCAGAGATATTGTATTTAAGTGCCTAGCTCGATACATAAACGGGTCTCTCTGGTTAGACC
AGATCTGAGCCTGGGAGCTCTCTGGCTAACTAGGGAACCCACTGCTTAAGCCTCAATAAAGCTTGCCTTG
AGTGCTTCAAGTAGTGTGTGCCCGTCTGTTGTGTGACTCTGGTAACTAGAGATCCCTCAGACCCTTTTAG
TCAGTGTGGAAAATCTCTAGCAGTGGCGCCCGAACAGGGACTTGAAAGCGAAAGGGAAACCAGAGGAGCT
CTCTCGACGCAGGACTCGGCTTGCTGAAGCGCGCACGGCAAGAGGCGAGGGGCGGCGACTGGTGAGTACG
CCAAAAATTTTGACTAGCGGAGGCTAGAAGGAGAGAGATGGGTGCGAGAGCGTCAGTATTAAGCGGGGGA
GAATTAGATCGCGATGGGAAAAAATTCGGTTAAGGCCAGGGGGAAAGAAAAAATATAAATTAAAACATAT
AGTATGGGCAAGCAGGGAGCTAGAACGATTCGCAGTTAATCCTGGCCTGTTAGAAACATCAGAAGGCTGT
AGACAAATACTGGGACAGCTACAACCATCCCTTCAGACAGGATCAGAAGAACTTAGATCATTATATAATA
CAGTAGCAACCCTCTATTGTGTGCATCAAAGGATAGAGATAAAAGACACCAAGGAAGCTTTAGACAAGAT
AGAGGAAGAGCAAAACAAAAGTAAGACCACCGCACAGCAAGCGGCCGCTGATCTTCAGACCTGGAGGAGG
AGATATGAGGGACAATTGGAGAAGTGAATTATATAAATATAAAGTAGTAAAAATTGAACCATTAGGAGTA
GCACCCACCAAGGCAAAGAGAAGAGTGGTGCAGAGAGAAAAAAGAGCAGTGGGAATAGGAGCTTTGTTCC
TTGGGTTCTTGGGAGCAGCAGGAAGCACTATGGGCGCAGCGTCAATGACGCTGACGGTACAGGCCAGACA
ATTATTGTCTGGTATAGTGCAGCAGCAGAACAATTTGCTGAGGGCTATTGAGGCGCAACAGCATCTGTTG
CAACTCACAGTCTGGGGCATCAAGCAGCTCCAGGCAAGAATCCTGGCTGTGGAAAGATACCTAAAGGATC
AACAGCTCCTGGGGATTTGGGGTTGCTCTGGAAAACTCATTTGCACCACTGCTGTGCCTTGGAATGCTAG
TTGGAGTAATAAATCTCTGGAACAGATTTGGAATCACACGACCTGGATGGAGTGGGACAGAGAAATTAAC
AATTACACAAGCTTAATACACTCCTTAATTGAAGAATCGCAAAACCAGCAAGAAAAGAATGAACAAGAAT
TATTGGAATTAGATAAATGGGCAAGTTTGTGGAATTGGTTTAACA
Features (pLannotate 1.2.2; 30 found; start..end, strand, type, name):
    132..158     +  CDS            Rev (fragment): human immunodeficiency virus 1 (HIV-1) Rev protein; rev; enhances nuclear export of unspliced and incompletely spliced viral mRNAs
    162..402     +  promoter       U6 promoter: RNA polymerase III promoter for human U6 snRNA
    588..1247    -  CDS            deoC1: DEOC1_STAAN - Also known as dra. Experimental evidence at protein level: Swiss-Prot protein existence level 1. Catalyzes a reversible aldol reaction between acetaldehyde and D-glyceraldehyde 3-phosphate to generate 2-deoxy-D-ribose 5- phosphate. From Staphylococcus aureus (strain N315).
   2292..2367    +  misc_RNA       gRNA scaffold: guide RNA scaffold for the Streptococcus pyogenes CRISPR/Cas9 system
   2423..2540    +  misc_feature   cPPT/CTS: central polypurine tract and central termination sequence of HIV-1
   2606..2672    +  CDS            small t antigen (fragment): SV40 (simian virus 40) small t antigen
   2698..2909    +  promoter       EF-1α core promoter: core promoter for human elongation factor EF-1α
   2910..3848    +  intron         EF-1α intron A: intron upstream of the start codon of human EF-1α
   3870..4604    +  CDS            mMaroon1: bright, rapidly maturing, monomeric far-red fluorescent protein (Bajar et al., 2016)
   4634..5222    +  misc_feature   WPRE: woodchuck hepatitis virus posttranscriptional regulatory element
   5273..5292    +  misc_feature   cPPT/CTS (fragment): central polypurine tract and central termination sequence of HIV-1
   5294..5527    +  LTR            3' LTR (ΔU3): self-inactivating 3' long terminal repeat (LTR) from HIV-1
   5605..5726    +  polyA_signal   SV40 poly(A) signal: SV40 polyadenylation signal
   5766..5901    +  rep_origin     SV40 ori: SV40 origin of replication
   5922..5940    -  promoter       T7 promoter: promoter for bacteriophage T7 RNA polymerase
   5948..6103    +  CDS            lacZα (fragment): LacZα fragment of β-galactosidase; lacZ fragment
   6108..6536    +  rep_origin     f1 ori (sequence partly withheld): f1 bacteriophage origin of replication; arrow indicates direction of (+) strand synthesis
   6589..6693    +  promoter       AmpR promoter: bla
   6694..7554    +  CDS            AmpR: β-lactamase; bla; confers resistance to ampicillin, carbenicillin, and related antibiotics
   7725..8313    +  rep_origin     ori: high-copy-number ColE1/pMB1/pBR322/pUC origin of replication
   8496..8588    +  CDS            lacI (fragment): lac repressor; lacI; The lac repressor binds to the lac operator to inhibit transcription in E. coli. This inhibition can be relieved by adding lactose or isopropyl-β-D-thiogalactopyranoside (IPTG).
   8601..8622    +  protein_bind   CAP binding site: CAP binding activates transcription in the presence of cAMP. E. coli catabolite activator protein
   8637..8667    +  promoter       lac promoter: promoter for the E. coli lac operon
   8675..8691    +  protein_bind   lac operator: The lac repressor binds to the lac operator to inhibit transcription in E. coli. This inhibition can be relieved by adding lactose or isopropyl-β-D-thiogalactopyranoside (IPTG). lac repressor encoded by lacI
   8736..8754    +  promoter       T3 promoter: promoter for bacteriophage T3 RNA polymerase
   8782..9008    +  promoter       RSV promoter: Rous sarcoma virus enhancer/promoter
   9009..9189    +  LTR            5' LTR (truncated): truncated 5' long terminal repeat (LTR) from HIV-1
   9236..9361    +  misc_feature   HIV-1 Ψ: packaging signal of human immunodeficiency virus type 1
   9345..9708    +  CDS            HIV-1 gag (fragment): gag protein from human immunodeficiency virus 1; gag
   9854..10087   +  misc_feature   RRE: The Rev response element (RRE) of HIV-1 allows for Rev-dependent mRNA export from the nucleus to the cytoplasm.
