[The description below was written by a language model from this plasmid's Addgene catalogue record and pLannotate feature annotations shown in this document.]
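Description:
lentiGuide-mMaroon is an empty lentiviral backbone for cloning Streptococcus pyogenes Cas9 guide RNAs. It is derived from lentiGuide-puro, with the selectable marker recorded as the far-red fluorescent protein mMaroon instead of a drug resistance gene. It is propagated in E. coli as a high-copy plasmid through a ColE1/pUC-type origin with ampicillin resistance (AmpR), and it also carries an f1 origin and an SV40 origin. The viral architecture is that of a third-generation, self-inactivating vector. An RSV promoter drives a truncated HIV-1 5' LTR, followed by the Ψ packaging signal with a gag fragment, the Rev response element for Rev-dependent nuclear export of the genomic RNA, a cPPT/CTS, and a ΔU3 3' LTR that inactivates LTR promoter activity after integration.

Within the viral genome, a human U6 RNA polymerase III promoter sits upstream of the gRNA scaffold. The two are separated by roughly 1.9 kb of intervening sequence. The annotation tool matches part of this sequence to a bacterial deoC gene, and it most likely acts as a filler that is replaced by the guide sequence during cloning, although the record does not say so explicitly. No guide or other insert is present. Downstream, the EF-1α core promoter with its intron A drives mMaroon1, and a WPRE enhances transcript expression.

Transduced cells can therefore be identified or sorted by far-red fluorescence. This leaves antibiotic selection and the shorter-wavelength channels free for other reagents. The construct encodes no Cas9, which must be supplied separately. The associated publication used genetic approaches to examine uptake of the fluorescent glucose analog 2NBDG.
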