Addgene plasmid #217008: lentiGuide-mMaroon
Purpose: (Empty Backbone) lentiviral plasmid for gRNA cloning with selectable mMaroon expression
Depositing lab: Deepta Bhattacharya. Depositing organization: University of Arizona. Publication: Genetic evidence that uptake of the fluorescent analog 2NBDG occurs independently of known glucose transporters. D'Souza LJ, Wright SH, Bhattacharya D. PLoS One. 2022 Aug 24;17(8):e0261801. doi: 10.1371/journal.pone.0261801. eCollection 2022. PubMed 36001583.
Backbone
  Vector backbone: lentiGuide-puro
  Backbone manufacturer: Feng Zhang (Addgene # 52963)
  Vector type: Lentiviral
  Selectable markers: mMaroon
Growth in bacteria
  Bacterial resistance: Ampicillin, 100 μg/mL
  Growth temperature: 37°C
  Growth strain: NEB Stable
  Copy number: High Copy
Gene/Insert
  Gene/Insert name: None
Terms and licenses: Academic/Nonprofit Terms; Industry Terms: Not Available to Industry
How to cite: lentiGuide-mMaroon was a gift from Deepta Bhattacharya (Addgene plasmid # 217008 ; http://n2t.net/addgene:217008 ; RRID:Addgene_217008)
